Addgene plasmid #141283: pXG289
Purpose: OE of DELE1
Depositing lab: Martin Kampmann. Depositing organization: University of California, San Francisco (UCSF). Publication: Mitochondrial stress is relayed to the cytosol by an OMA1-DELE1-HRI pathway. Guo X, Aviles G, Liu Y, Tian R, Unger BA, Lin YT, Wiita AP, Xu K, Correia MA, Kampmann M. Nature. 2020 Mar;579(7799):427-432. doi: 10.1038/s41586-020-2078-2. Epub 2020 Mar 4. PubMed 32132707.
Backbone
  Vector backbone: safe-harbor-expression
  Backbone size w/o insert (bp): 4366
  Total vector size (bp): 7882
  Vector type: Mammalian Expression
  Selectable markers: fluorescent
Growth in bacteria
  Bacterial resistance: Ampicillin, 100 μg/mL
  Growth temperature: 37°C
  Growth strain: NEB Stable
  Copy number: Unknown
Gene/Insert
  Gene/Insert name: DELE1
  Species: H. sapiens (human)
  Insert size (bp): 3516
  Entrez Gene: DELE1 (a.k.a. DELE, DELE1(L), KIAA0141)
  Promoter: EF1a
  Tag / fusion protein: mClover
  Cloning method: Restriction Enzyme; 5′ cloning site speI (not destroyed); 3′ cloning site mluI (not destroyed)
  Sequencing primers: 5′ cattatacgaagttattcgacattg
Terms and licenses: Academic/Nonprofit Terms; Industry Terms: Not Available to Industry
How to cite: pXG289 was a gift from Martin Kampmann (Addgene plasmid # 141283 ; http://n2t.net/addgene:141283 ; RRID:Addgene_141283)
