[The description below was written by a language model from this plasmid's Addgene catalogue record and pLannotate feature annotations shown in this document.]
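Description:
pXG289 is a mammalian expression and donor plasmid built on a "safe-harbor-expression" backbone, designed to overexpress human DELE1 from the AAVS1 locus. The expression cassette is flanked by left and right homology arms taken from the adeno-associated virus integration site in intron 1 of human PPP1R12C. This allows homology-directed insertion at that safe-harbor site when the plasmid is paired with a site-specific nuclease, which this plasmid does not encode. In bacteria it is maintained through a high-copy ColE1/pUC-type origin and selected with ampicillin via β-lactamase. The record lists no mammalian drug marker, only "fluorescent" selection, so modified cells are presumably identified by the fluorescence of the fusion protein.

The payload is the DELE1 coding sequence followed by a Clover-family green fluorescent protein, catalogued as mClover and annotated by the automated tool as dClover2. This layout is consistent with a C-terminal tag. Transcription is driven by the EF-1α core promoter with its intron A, preceded by a very short CMV enhancer fragment. It terminates at a rabbit β-globin polyadenylation signal, and the adjacent "HBB" annotation probably reflects β-globin 3′ sequence rather than a separate gene.

Just inside the left arm, two loxP sites bracket a splice acceptor and bGH poly(A) signal, which would be expected to capture and terminate transcripts from the host PPP1R12C gene. A third loxP site lies downstream of the cassette, so Cre could in principle excise these segments, although the record does not describe an intended use for this. The stated purpose is DELE1 overexpression, in the context of work on mitochondrial stress signalling through the OMA1–DELE1–HRI pathway. The fluorescent tag would let expression and localisation of DELE1 be followed.
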