Features (pLannotate 1.2.2; 17 found; start..end, strand, type, name):
      1..804     +  misc_feature   HA-L: left homology arm from the adeno-associated virus integration site (AAVS1) within intron 1 of the human PPP1R12C gene
    806..839     +  protein_bind   loxP: Cre-mediated recombination occurs in the 8-bp core sequence (GCATACAT). Cre recombinase
    846..871     +  misc_feature   SA: splice acceptor site
    900..1124    +  polyA_signal   bGH poly(A) signal: bovine growth hormone polyadenylation signal
   1128..1161    +  protein_bind   loxP: Cre-mediated recombination occurs in the 8-bp core sequence (GCATACAT). Cre recombinase
   1164..1183    +  enhancer       CMV enhancer (fragment): human cytomegalovirus immediate early enhancer
   1221..1432    +  promoter       EF-1α core promoter: core promoter for human elongation factor EF-1α
   1433..2371    +  intron         EF-1α intron A: intron upstream of the start codon of human EF-1α
   2399..3943    +  CDS            DELE1: DELE1_HUMAN - Also known as DELE From Homo sapiens (Human).
   3977..4690    +  CDS            dClover2: dClover2 is a fluorescent protein published in 2016, derived from Aequorea victoria. It is reported to be a dimer.
   4697..4777    +  CDS            HBB (fragment): HBB_PONPY - Experimental evidence at transcript level: Swiss-Prot protein existence level 2. Involved in oxygen transport from the lung to the various peripheral tissues. From Pongo pygmaeus (Bornean orangutan).
   4848..4903    +  polyA_signal   β-globin poly(A) signal: rabbit β-globin polyadenylation signal (Gil and Proudfoot, 1987)
   5252..5285    +  protein_bind   loxP: Cre-mediated recombination occurs in the 8-bp core sequence (GCATACAT). Cre recombinase
   5326..6162    +  misc_feature   HA-R: right homology arm from the adeno-associated virus integration site (AAVS1) within intron 1 of the human PPP1R12C gene
   6210..6798    -  rep_origin     ori: high-copy-number ColE1/pMB1/pBR322/pUC origin of replication
   6969..7829    -  CDS            AmpR: β-lactamase; bla; confers resistance to ampicillin, carbenicillin, and related antibiotics
   7830..7870    -  promoter       AmpR promoter (fragment): bla
>Addgene plasmid #141283 | pXG289 | addgene full sequence | sequence record 304845 | Addgene NGS Result
TGCTTTCTCTGACCAGCATTCTCTCCCCTGGGCCTGTGCCGCTTTCTGTCTGCAGCTTGTGGCCTGGGTC
ACCTCTACGGCTGGCCCAGATCCTTCCCTGCCGCCTCCTTCAGGTTCCGTCTTCCTCCACTCCCTCTTCC
CCTTGCTCTCTGCTGTGTTGCTGCCCAAGGATGCTCTTTCCGGAGCACTTCCTTCTCGGCGCTGCACCAC
GTGATGTCCTCTGAGCGGATCCTCCCCGTGTCTGGGTCCTCTCCGGGCATCTCTCCTCCCTCACCCAACC
CCATGCCGTCTTCACTCGCTGGGTTCCCTTTTCCTTCTCCTTCTGGGGCCTGTGCCATCTCTCGTTTCTT
AGGATGGCCTTCTCCGACGGATGTCTCCCTTGCGTCCCGCCTCCCCTTCTTGTAGGCCTGCATCATCACC
GTTTTTCTGGACAACCCCAAAGTACCCCGTCTCCCTGGCTTTAGCCACCTCTCCATCCTCTTGCTTTCTT
TGCCTGGACACCCCGTTCTCCTGTGGATTCGGGTCACCTCTCACTCCTTTCATTTGGGCAGCTCCCCTAC
CCCCCTTACCTCTCTAGTCTGTGCTAGCTCTTCCAGCCCCCTGTCATGGCATCTTCCAGGGGTCCGAGAG
CTCAGCTAGTCTTCTTCCTCCAACCCGGGCCCCTATGTCCACTTCAGGACAGCATGTTTGCTGCCTCCAG
GGATCCTGTGTCCCCGAGCTGGGACCACCTTATATTCCCAGGGCCGGTTAATGTGGCTCTGGTTCTGGGT
ACTTTTATCTGTCCCCTCCACCCCACAGTGGGGCAATAACTTCGTATAGCATACATTATACGAAGTTATA
AGCTTCTGACCTCTTCTCTTCCTCCCACAGGGCCTCGAAAACCCGCTGATCAGCCTCGACTGTGCCTTCT
AGTTGCCAGCCATCTGTTGTTTGCCCCTCCCCCGTGCCTTCCTTGACCCTGGAAGGTGCCACTCCCACTG
TCCTTTCCTAATAAAATGAGGAAATTGCATCGCATTGTCTGAGTAGGTGTCATTCTATTCTGGGGGGTGG
GGTGGGGCAGGACAGCAAGGGGGAGGATTGGGAAGACAATAGCAGGCATGCTGGGGATGCGGTGGGCTCT
ATGGGTCATAACTTCGTATAGCATACATTATACGAAGTTATTCGACATTGATTATTGACTAGTGGATAAC
CGTATTACCGCCATGCATGTGCCCGTCAGTGGGCAGAGCGCACATCGCCCACAGTCCCCGAGAAGTTGGG
GGGAGGGGTCGGCAATTGAACCGGTGCCTAGAGAAGGTGGCGCGGGGTAAACTGGGAAAGTGATGTCGTG
TACTGGCTCCGCCTTTTTCCCGAGGGTGGGGGAGAACCGTATATAAGTGCAGTAGTCGCCGTGAACGTTC
TTTTTCGCAACGGGTTTGCCGCCAGAACACAGGTAAGTGCCGTGTGTGGTTCCCGCGGGCCTGGCCTCTT
TACGGGTTATGGCCCTTGCGTGCCTTGAATTACTTCCACCTGGCTGCAGTACGTGATTCTTGATCCCGAG
CTTCGGGTTGGAAGTGGGTGGGAGAGTTCGAGGCCTTGCGCTTAAGGAGCCCCTTCGCCTCGTGCTTGAG
TTGAGGCCTGGCCTGGGCGCTGGGGCCGCCGCGTGCGAATCTGGTGGCACCTTCGCGCCTGTCTCGCTGC
TTTCGATAAGTCTCTAGCCATTTAAAATTTTTGATGACCTGCTGCGACGCTTTTTTTCTGGCAAGATAGT
CTTGTAAATGCGGGCCAAGATCTGCACACTGGTATTTCGGTTTTTGGGGCCGCGGGCGGCGACGGGGCCC
GTGCGTCCCAGCGCACATGTTCGGCGAGGCGGGGCCTGCGAGCGCGGCCACCGAGAATCGGACGGGGGTA
GTCTCAAGCTGGCCGGCCTGCTCTGGTGCCTGGCCTCGCGCCGCCGTGTATCGCCCCGCCCTGGGCGGCA
AGGCTGGCCCGGTCGGCACCAGTTGCGTGAGCGGAAAGATGGCCGCTTCCCGGCCCTGCTGCAGGGAGCT
CAAAATGGAGGACGCGGCGCTCGGGAGAGCGGGCGGGTGAGTCACCCACACAAAGGAAAAGGGCCTTTCC
GTCCTCAGCCGTCGCTTCATGTGACTCCACGGAGTACCGGGCGCCGTCCAGGCACCTCGATTAGTTCTCG
AGCTTTTGGAGTACGTCGTCTTTAGGTTGGGGGGAGGGGTTTTATGCGATGGAGTTTCCCCACACTGAGT
GGGTGGAGACTGAAGTTAGGCCAGCTTGGCACTTGATGTAATTCTCCTTGGAATTTGCCCTTTTTGAGTT
TGGATCTTGGTTCATTCTCAAGCCTCAGACAGTGGTTCAAAGTTTTTTTCTTCCATTTCAGGTGTCGTGA
GCTAGCGAATTCAGCGACATGTGGCGCCTCCCGGGACTCCTGGGCCGAGCTCTTCCCCGTACACTGGGAC
CTAGCCTCTGGAGGGTGACTCCTAAGTCCACCAGCCCAGATGGGCCTCAGACTACCTCCTCCACTTTGCT
GGTTCCTGTGCCTAACCTCGACAGGTCAGGTCCCCATGGCCCAGGCACGAGCGGGGGTCCAAGGTCCCAT
GGATGGAAGGATGCCTTCCAATGGATGTCTTCCCGTGTCTCCCCGAACACCCTATGGGATGCCATATCTT
GGGGCACTCTGGCCGTGCTGGCCCTGCAGCTGGCAAGGCAGATCCACTTCCAGGCATCCCTGCCAGCAGG
ACCTCAGCGGGTAGAACACTGCTCCTGGCACAGTCCCCTGGACCGTTTCCTCTCATCTCCCTTGTGGCAC
CCATGCTCCTCACTGCGACAACACATCCTCCCCAGCCCCGATGGCCCAGCTCCCAGGCACACTGGCCTCA
GGGAACCCAGGCTTGGCCAGGAAGAAGCCTCAGCTCAGCCCCGGAACTTCTCACACAATTCTTTGAGAGG
AGCTCGTCCTCAGGACCCCTCTGAGGAAGGTCCCGGTGATTTTGGCTTCCTGCATGCCAGTAGTAGCATC
GAGTCCGAGGCAAAACCAGCCCAGCCTCAGCCCACTGGTGAAAAGGAACAAGATAAATCAAAAACTCTTT
CCCTTGAGGAGGCTGTGACTTCCATTCAGCAGCTCTTCCAGCTCAGTGTTTCCATCGCTTTCAACTTCCT
GGGAACAGAGAACATGAAGAGTGGCGACCACACGGCAGCCTTTTCTTACTTCCAGAAAGCTGCAGCCCGC
GGCTACAGCAAAGCGCAGTACAATGCGGGCTTGTGTCATGAGCATGGCAGAGGCACCCCCAGGGACATTA
GCAAGGCGGTCCTTTATTATCAGTTGGCTGCCAGCCAGGGCCACAGCCTGGCTCAGTACCGCTATGCCAG
GTGCCTACTACGAGACCCAGCCTCTTCGTGGAACCCTGAGCGGCAGAGGGCAGTGTCCTTGCTGAAGCAG
GCTGCAGACTCAGGCTTGAGAGAGGCCCAAGCTTTCCTCGGGGTGCTTTTCACCAAGGAGCCCTACCTGG
ATGAGCAGAGAGCTGTGAAATATCTTTGGCTTGCAGCCAACAATGGGGACTCACAGAGCAGGTACCACCT
TGGAATTTGCTATGAGAAAGGCCTTGGTGTGCAGAGGAATCTGGGAGAGGCCTTGAGATGTTACCAGCAG
TCAGCCGCTCTGGGAAATGAGGCCGCCCAGGAGAGGCTGCGAGCCCTCTTTTCCATGGGGGCTGCAGCCC
CGGGGCCCAGCGACCTGACAGTTACAGGACTGAAGTCTTTCTCCAGCCCCTCCCTCTGCAGCTTGAACAC
CCTGCTAGCAGGAACCTCACGCCTACCACATGCCTCGAGCACAGGCAACCTTGGCCTCCTCTGCAGAAGT
GGGCATCTCGGAGCCAGCCTGGAAGCCTCCAGCAGGGCTATTCCCCCACACCCCTACCCACTGGAAAGGA
GTGTTGTAAGACTAGGTTTTGGCAGCGGCCGCGGGATCCACCGGTCGCCAACCGCAGTGAGCAAGGGCGA
GGAGCTGTTCACCGGGGTGGTGCCCATCCTGGTCGAGCTGGACGGCGACGTAAACGGCCACAAGTTCAGC
GTCCGCGGCGAGGGCGAGGGCGATGCCACCAACGGCAAGCTGACCCTGAAGTTCATCTGCACCACCGGCA
AGCTGCCCGTGCCCTGGCCCACCCTCGTGACCACCTTCGGCTACGGCGTGGCCTGCTTCAGCCGCTACCC
CGACCACATGAAGCAGCACGACTTCTTCAAGTCCGCCATGCCCGAAGGCTACGTCCAGGAGCGCACCATC
TCTTTCAAGGACGACGGTACCTACAAGACCCGCGCCGAGGTGAAGTTCGAGGGCGACACCCTGGTGAACC
GCATCGAGCTGAAGGGCATCGACTTCAAGGAGGACGGCAACATCCTGGGGCACAAGCTGGAGTACAACTT
CAACAGCCACTACGTCTATATCACGGCCGACAAGCAGAAGAACAGCATCAAGGCTAACTTCAAGATCCGC
CACAACGTTGAGGACGGCAGCGTGCAGCTCGCCGACCACTACCAGCAGAACACCCCCATCGGCGACGGCC
CCGTGCTGCTGCCCGACAACCACTACCTGAGCCATCAGTCCGCCCTGAGCAAAGACCCCAACGAGAAGCG
CGATCACATGGTCCTGCTGGAGTTCGTGACCGCCGCCGGGATTACACATGGCATGGACGAGCTGTACAAG
TAAACGCGTGAATTCACTCCTCAGGTGCAGGCTGCCTATCAGAAGGTGGTGGCTGGTGTGGCCAATGCCC
TGGCTCACAAATACCACTGAGATCTTTTTCCCTCTGCCAAAAATTATGGGGACATCATGAAGCCCCTTGA
GCATCTGACTTCTGGCTAATAAAGGAAATTTATTTTCATTGCAATAGTGTGTTGGAATTTTTTGTGTCTC
TCACTCGGAAGGACATATGGGAGGGCAAATCATTTAAAACATCAGAATGAGTATTTGGTTTAGAGTTTGG
CAACATATGCCCATATGCTGGCTGCCATGAACAAAGGTTGGCTATAAAGAGGTCATCAGTATATGAAACA
GCCCCCTGCTGTCCATTCCTTATTCCATAGAAAAGCCTTGACTTGAGGTTAGATTTTTTTTATATTTTGT
TTTGTGTTATTTTTTTCTTTAACATCCCTAAAATTTTCCTTACATGTTTTACTAGCCAGATTTTTCCTCC
TCTCCTGACTACTCCCAGTCATAGCTGTCCCTCTTCTCTTATGGAGATCCCTCGACCTGCAGCCCAAGCT
TATAACTTCGTATAGCATACATTATACGAAGTTATGCGGCCGCACCGGTATGCATTTAATTAAGATATCA
GCTTTACTAGGGACAGGATTGGTGACAGAAAAGCCCCATCCTTAGGCCTCCTCCTTCCTAGTCTCCTGAT
ATTGGGTCTAACCCCCACCTCCTGTTAGGCAGATTCCTTATCTGGTGACACACCCCCATTTCCTGGAGCC
ATCTCTCTCCTTGCCAGAACCTCTAAGGTTTGCTTACGATGGAGCCAGAGAGGATCCTGGGAGGGAGAGC
TTGGCAGGGGGTGGGAGGGAAGGGGGGGATGCGTGACCTGCCCGGTTCTCAGTGGCCACCCTGCGCTACC
CTCTCCCAGAACCTGAGCTGCTCTGACGCGGCTGTCTGGTGCGTTTCACTGATCCTGGTGCTGCAGCTTC
CTTACACTTCCCAAGAGGAGAAGCAGTTTGGAAAAACAAAATCAGAATAAGTTGGTCCTGAGTTCTAACT
TTGGCTCTTCACCTTTCTAGTCCCCAATTTATATTGTTCCTCCGTGCGTCAGTTTTACCTGTGAGATAAG
GCCAGTAGCCAGCCCCGTCCTGGCAGGGCTGTGGTGAGGAGGGGGGTGTCCGTGTGGAAAACTCCCTTTG
TGAGAATGGTGCGTCCTAGGTGTTCACCAGGTCGTGGCCGCCTCTACTCCCTTTCTCTTTCTCCATCCTT
CTTTCCTTAAAGAGTCCCCAGTGCTATCTGGGACATATTCCTCCGCCCAGAGCAGGGTCCCGCTTCCCTA
AGGCCCTGCTCTGGGCTTCTGGGTTTGAGTCCTTGGCAAGCCCAGGAGAGGCGCTCAGGCTTCCCTGTCC
CCCTTCCTCGTCCACCATCTCATGCCCCTGGCTCTCCTGCCCCTTCCCTACAGGGGTTCCTGGCTCTGCT
CTAAGGGCGAATTCGCCAGGAACCGTAAAAAGGCCGCGTTGCTGGCGTTTTTCCATAGGCTCCGCCCCCC
TGACGAGCATCACAAAAATCGACGCTCAAGTCAGAGGTGGCGAAACCCGACAGGACTATAAAGATACCAG
GCGTTTCCCCCTGGAAGCTCCCTCGTGCGCTCTCCTGTTCCGACCCTGCCGCTTACCGGATACCTGTCCG
CCTTTCTCCCTTCGGGAAGCGTGGCGCTTTCTCATAGCTCACGCTGTAGGTATCTCAGTTCGGTGTAGGT
CGTTCGCTCCAAGCTGGGCTGTGTGCACGAACCCCCCGTTCAGCCCGACCGCTGCGCCTTATCCGGTAAC
TATCGTCTTGAGTCCAACCCGGTAAGACACGACTTATCGCCACTGGCAGCAGCCACTGGTAACAGGATTA
GCAGAGCGAGGTATGTAGGCGGTGCTACAGAGTTCTTGAAGTGGTGGCCTAACTACGGCTACACTAGAAG
AACAGTATTTGGTATCTGCGCTCTGCTGAAGCCAGTTACCTTCGGAAAAAGAGTTGGTAGCTCTTGATCC
GGCAAACAAACCACCGCTGGTAGCGGTGGTTTTTTTGTTTGCAAGCAGCAGATTACGCGCAGAAAAAAAG
GATCTCAAGAAGATCCTTTGATCTTTTCTACGGGGTCTGACGCTCAGTGGAACGAAAACTCACGTTAAGG
GATTTTGGTCATGAGATTATCAAAAAGGATCTTCACCTAGATCCTTTTAAATTAAAAATGAAGTTTTAAA
TCAATCTAAAGTATATATGAGTAAACTTGGTCTGACAGTTACCAATGCTTAATCAGTGAGGCACCTATCT
CAGCGATCTGTCTATTTCGTTCATCCATAGTTGCCTGACTCCCCGTCGTGTAGATAACTACGATACGGGA
GGGCTTACCATCTGGCCCCAGTGCTGCAATGATACCGCGAGACCCACGCTCACCGGCTCCAGATTTATCA
GCAATAAACCAGCCAGCCGGAAGGGCCGAGCGCAGAAGTGGTCCTGCAACTTTATCCGCCTCCATCCAGT
CTATTAATTGTTGCCGGGAAGCTAGAGTAAGTAGTTCGCCAGTTAATAGTTTGCGCAACGTTGTTGCCAT
TGCTACAGGCATCGTGGTGTCACGCTCGTCGTTTGGTATGGCTTCATTCAGCTCCGGTTCCCAACGATCA
AGGCGAGTTACATGATCCCCCATGTTGTGCAAAAAAGCGGTTAGCTCCTTCGGTCCTCCGATCGTTGTCA
GAAGTAAGTTGGCCGCAGTGTTATCACTCATGGTTATGGCAGCACTGCATAATTCTCTTACTGTCATGCC
ATCCGTAAGATGCTTTTCTGTGACTGGTGAGTACTCAACCAAGTCATTCTGAGAATAGTGTATGCGGCGA
CCGAGTTGCTCTTGCCCGGCGTCAATACGGGATAATACCGCGCCACATAGCAGAACTTTAAAAGTGCTCA
TCATTGGAAAACGTTCTTCGGGGCGAAAACTCTCAAGGATCTTACCGCTGTTGAGATCCAGTTCGATGTA
ACCCACTCGTGCACCCAACTGATCTTCAGCATCTTTTACTTTCACCAGCGTTTCTGGGTGAGCAAAAACA
GGAAGGCAAAATGCCGCAAAAAAGGGAATAAGGGCGACACGGAAATGTTGAATACTCATACTCTTCCTTT
TTCAATATTATTGAAGCATTTATCAGGGTTGAATTCGCCCTT
